Addgene plasmid #212509: pTwist-SARS-CoV-2 Spike-deltaC18 R346T(ACA)
Purpose: Encodes SARS-CoV-2 spike R346T for pseudovirus production
Depositing lab: Alejandro Balazs. Depositing organization: Massachusetts General Hospital. Publication: Ongoing evolution of SARS-CoV-2 drives escape from mRNA vaccine-induced humoral immunity. Roederer AL, Cao Y, Denis KS, Sheehan ML, Li CJ, Lam EC, Gregory DJ, Poznansky MC, Iafrate AJ, Canaday DH, Gravenstein S, Garcia-Beltran WF, Balazs AB. medRxiv [Preprint]. 2024 Mar 7:2024.03.05.24303815. doi: 10.1101/2024.03.05.24303815. PubMed 38496628.
Backbone
  Vector backbone: pTwist-CMV-BetaGlobin-WPRE-Neo
  Backbone manufacturer: Twist
  Vector type: Mammalian Expression
Growth in bacteria
  Bacterial resistance: Ampicillin, 100 μg/mL
  Growth temperature: 37°C
  Growth strain: DH5alpha
  Copy number: High Copy
Gene/Insert
  Gene/Insert name: SARS-CoV-2 Spike R346T
  Species: Severe acute respiratory syndrome coronavirus 2
  Mutation: R346T
  Entrez Gene: S (a.k.a. GU280_gp02, spike glycoprotein)
  Promoter: CAG
  Cloning method: Ligation Independent Cloning
Terms and licenses: Academic/Nonprofit Terms; Industry Terms: Not Available to Industry
Depositor comments: Please visit https://www.medrxiv.org/content/10.1101/2024.03.05.24303815v1 for medRxiv preprint.
How to cite: pTwist-SARS-CoV-2 Spike-deltaC18 R346T(ACA) was a gift from Alejandro Balazs (Addgene plasmid # 212509 ; http://n2t.net/addgene:212509 ; RRID:Addgene_212509)
