[The description below was written by a language model from this plasmid's Addgene catalogue record and pLannotate feature annotations shown in this document.]
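Description:
pTwist-SARS-CoV-2 Spike-deltaC18 R346T(ACA) is a mammalian expression plasmid built on the Twist pTwist-CMV-BetaGlobin-WPRE-Neo backbone, intended to supply SARS-CoV-2 spike glycoprotein in trans for pseudovirus production. It is maintained in E. coli at high copy from a ColE1/pUC-type origin and selected with ampicillin through a β-lactamase gene. A separate SV40 early promoter–neo–bGH poly(A) cassette provides neomycin-class (G418) selection in mammalian cells.

The insert is a spike coding sequence carrying the R346T substitution. The "(ACA)" in the name presumably denotes the threonine codon used, and "deltaC18" indicates removal of the last 18 residues of the cytoplasmic tail, a truncation commonly used to improve spike incorporation into pseudotyped particles; the annotated open reading frame of about 3.8 kb is consistent with a near-full-length spike. The catalogue lists the promoter as CAG, but the feature table and backbone name instead point to a CMV enhancer with CMV promoter elements followed by a truncated human β-globin intron directly upstream of the spike gene, so the two sources disagree on this point. Downstream, a WPRE enhances transcript stability and expression. An SV40 poly(A) signal follows it, although this is annotated on the opposite strand. The expression unit is flanked by β-globin insulator fragments and by bacterial and T7 terminators that isolate it from surrounding transcription.

The associated work used such spike variant plasmids to generate pseudoviruses for measuring escape from mRNA vaccine-induced antibody responses. This construct allows the contribution of the single R346T change to be assessed.
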