Features (pLannotate 1.2.2; 21 found; start..end, strand, type, name):
      2..3766    +  CDS            S: SPIKE_SARS2 - Experimental evidence at protein level: Swiss-Prot protein existence level 1. [Spike glycoprotein]: May down-regulate host tetherin (BST2) by lysosomal degradation, thereby counteracting its antiviral activity. From Severe acute respiratory syndrome coronavirus 2 (2019-nCoV) (SARS-CoV-2).
   3840..4428    +  misc_feature   WPRE: woodchuck hepatitis virus posttranscriptional regulatory element
   4481..4602    -  polyA_signal   SV40 poly(A) signal: SV40 polyadenylation signal
   4625..4694    -  CDS            large T antigen (fragment): large T antigen from SV40 (simian virus 40)
   4717..4763    +  terminator     T7 terminator: transcription terminator for bacteriophage T7 RNA polymerase
   4793..4929    +  terminator     rrnG terminator: transcription terminator from the E. coli ribosomal RNA rrnG operon (Albrechtsen et al., 1991)
   4974..5045    +  misc_feature   3' β-globin insulator: insulator downstream of the human β-globin locus (Farrell et al., 2002)
   5090..5286    +  promoter       SV40 promoter: SV40 early promoter
   5300..6091    +  CDS            neo: KKA2_KLEPN - Also known as kan, nptII. Experimental evidence at protein level: Swiss-Prot protein existence level 1. Resistance to kanamycin, neomycin, paromomycin, ribostamycin, butirosin and gentamicin B. From Klebsiella pneumoniae.
   6105..6329    +  polyA_signal   bGH poly(A) signal: bovine growth hormone polyadenylation signal
   6525..7113    -  rep_origin     ori: high-copy-number ColE1/pMB1/pBR322/pUC origin of replication
   7285..7349    -  CDS            bla(M) (fragment): β-lactamase lacking the signal sequence; bla(M); allows cytosolic expression of β-lactamase
   7859..8719    +  CDS            AmpR: β-lactamase; bla; confers resistance to ampicillin, carbenicillin, and related antibiotics
   8732..8868    +  terminator     rrnG terminator: transcription terminator from the E. coli ribosomal RNA rrnG operon (Albrechtsen et al., 1991)
   9020..9091    +  misc_feature   5' β-globin insulator: insulator upstream of the human β-globin locus (Farrell et al., 2002)
   9096..9142    -  terminator     T7 terminator: transcription terminator for bacteriophage T7 RNA polymerase
   9160..9208    -  polyA_signal   poly(A) signal: synthetic polyadenylation signal
   9289..9592    +  enhancer       CMV enhancer: human cytomegalovirus immediate early enhancer
   9665..9682    -  promoter       CMV promoter (fragment): human cytomegalovirus (CMV) immediate early promoter
   9745..9796    +  promoter       CMVd2 promoter: truncated human cytomegalovirus (CMV) immediate early promoter that yields moderately reduced expression relative to the full-length promoter
   9930..10405   +  intron         β-globin intron: internally truncated intron from human β-globin
>Addgene plasmid #212509 | pTwist-SARS-CoV-2 Spike-deltaC18 R346T(ACA) | addgene full sequence | sequence record 432824 | Addgene NGS Result
CATGTTTGTGTTCCTCGTTCTCCTGCCCCTCGTTTCTTCCCAATGCGTGAACCTCACAACTAGAACGCAG
CTCCCACCCGCTTACACGAACTCTTTTACTCGTGGAGTATACTATCCCGATAAAGTCTTTAGGTCCAGTG
TCCTTCATTCTACTCAAGACCTTTTCCTGCCATTCTTCTCAAATGTCACCTGGTTCCATGCTATCCACGT
TTCTGGCACCAACGGAACTAAACGATTTGATAATCCCGTCTTGCCATTTAACGATGGCGTATACTTTGCC
TCAACGGAGAAGTCCAACATTATCCGGGGATGGATATTTGGCACCACCCTGGACTCCAAGACACAGTCTC
TCCTCATTGTGAACAACGCCACCAATGTCGTCATCAAAGTCTGTGAATTTCAATTTTGTAACGATCCCTT
TCTCGGGGTTTATTATCATAAGAATAACAAGTCTTGGATGGAGTCAGAGTTCCGCGTTTACAGTTCCGCT
AACAACTGTACTTTTGAGTACGTTTCCCAACCATTTCTCATGGATCTTGAAGGGAAGCAAGGCAACTTCA
AGAATCTCCGCGAATTTGTGTTTAAGAATATAGACGGCTACTTCAAAATTTATAGCAAGCATACCCCGAT
AAATCTGGTTCGGGATCTCCCTCAAGGCTTCTCCGCGTTGGAACCCCTCGTGGACTTGCCGATTGGCATC
AACATCACCCGGTTCCAAACCCTTCTTGCCCTTCATCGAAGCTACCTCACGCCTGGCGACAGTAGTAGTG
GTTGGACAGCGGGCGCAGCAGCCTACTATGTGGGATATTTGCAACCACGCACCTTTCTTCTCAAATATAA
CGAAAACGGAACAATTACCGATGCCGTAGACTGTGCCCTCGATCCCCTGTCCGAAACTAAATGCACACTC
AAGTCCTTCACAGTTGAGAAAGGCATATACCAAACCAGTAACTTCCGCGTCCAACCCACCGAATCCATTG
TTCGATTCCCTAACATCACCAATTTGTGTCCTTTCGGTGAAGTATTTAATGCCACTACATTTGCATCAGT
TTATGCCTGGAATCGCAAGCGAATATCAAATTGTGTTGCAGATTATAGTGTCCTGTATAATAGCGCATCA
TTCAGCACTTTTAAGTGTTATGGGGTCAGCCCTACGAAATTGAATGACTTGTGTTTTACCAACGTTTACG
CAGATTCTTTCGTCATACGCGGCGACGAAGTCCGACAGATTGCACCGGGGCAAACCGGAAAGATAGCAGA
CTATAATTATAAGTTGCCGGATGACTTCACCGGCTGCGTTATAGCATGGAACTCCAATAATCTCGATTCA
AAAGTCGGCGGCAACTATAATTATCTTTACCGCCTGTTTCGCAAGTCAAATCTGAAGCCCTTTGAACGTG
ACATCTCCACCGAAATTTATCAAGCTGGCAGCACCCCATGTAATGGAGTGGAAGGGTTTAACTGTTATTT
TCCCCTTCAATCATACGGATTTCAACCAACAAATGGGGTGGGCTATCAACCATATCGGGTGGTAGTCTTG
AGCTTTGAGCTGCTCCACGCACCGGCTACAGTTTGCGGACCGAAGAAAAGCACTAACCTGGTGAAGAATA
AATGTGTGAACTTCAACTTTAATGGGCTCACCGGAACAGGGGTGCTGACAGAATCAAACAAGAAATTTCT
CCCTTTTCAACAATTTGGTAGAGACATTGCCGATACCACAGATGCCGTCCGCGATCCGCAAACACTGGAA
ATCCTCGATATAACACCCTGTAGCTTCGGCGGGGTCAGCGTGATAACTCCCGGAACGAACACATCCAACC
AAGTGGCTGTCCTGTATCAAGATGTCAACTGTACCGAAGTCCCTGTGGCGATACACGCCGACCAACTGAC
ACCCACCTGGAGAGTCTACTCAACAGGTTCCAATGTCTTTCAAACTAGAGCGGGTTGTCTCATTGGCGCT
GAGCATGTCAATAATTCATACGAATGTGATATTCCTATTGGGGCAGGAATCTGTGCGTCTTATCAAACTC
AAACGAACTCACCACGGCGCGCTCGCTCAGTAGCCAGCCAGTCCATAATCGCCTATACCATGAGTCTCGG
GGCTGAGAACTCCGTGGCTTATTCAAACAATTCCATCGCAATCCCAACTAACTTTACCATTAGCGTTACC
ACGGAAATCTTGCCCGTCAGCATGACTAAGACGAGCGTAGACTGTACGATGTATATCTGTGGGGATTCCA
CCGAGTGTAGCAACCTCTTGCTTCAATACGGGTCTTTCTGTACTCAACTCAACCGAGCATTGACCGGAAT
TGCGGTCGAACAAGACAAGAATACCCAAGAGGTGTTCGCACAAGTAAAGCAAATATACAAAACGCCGCCA
ATCAAAGATTTTGGCGGGTTTAATTTTAGCCAAATACTGCCAGACCCATCTAAGCCTTCAAAACGCAGCT
TTATCGAGGATCTGCTGTTCAACAAAGTTACGTTGGCTGACGCGGGTTTCATTAAGCAGTATGGGGATTG
TTTGGGAGACATTGCGGCCCGCGACCTTATCTGTGCTCAAAAATTCAATGGGTTGACAGTTCTGCCCCCT
CTGCTCACTGATGAGATGATTGCACAGTATACATCAGCATTGTTGGCAGGAACCATTACATCCGGCTGGA
CTTTTGGCGCGGGTGCGGCCCTTCAAATACCTTTCGCTATGCAAATGGCTTACAGATTCAATGGGATTGG
TGTCACGCAAAATGTATTGTATGAAAATCAGAAGCTGATCGCTAATCAATTTAACAGCGCGATTGGCAAG
ATCCAAGATTCACTGTCAAGCACAGCGTCCGCCCTCGGCAAACTCCAAGATGTTGTGAATCAAAACGCCC
AGGCCCTGAATACCCTCGTGAAGCAACTGAGTTCTAACTTCGGCGCAATCTCCAGCGTCCTCAACGACAT
ATTGTCCAGACTTGATAAGGTGGAAGCCGAGGTGCAAATTGATCGGCTCATCACAGGCAGGCTCCAGTCA
CTCCAAACTTATGTGACACAACAGTTGATCCGGGCTGCTGAGATACGAGCAAGCGCCAACCTGGCCGCCA
CTAAAATGTCAGAGTGCGTGCTCGGGCAGTCCAAACGGGTTGACTTTTGTGGCAAGGGCTATCACTTGAT
GTCCTTCCCCCAATCCGCCCCACATGGAGTGGTCTTTCTCCACGTCACTTATGTCCCTGCTCAAGAGAAG
AACTTTACGACAGCTCCAGCAATCTGTCACGATGGCAAAGCGCACTTTCCCAGGGAAGGCGTTTTCGTCA
GTAATGGCACGCATTGGTTTGTGACCCAAAGGAATTTCTATGAACCCCAAATCATAACCACTGACAATAC
ATTTGTCTCAGGCAACTGTGATGTGGTCATTGGGATCGTGAACAACACGGTATATGATCCCCTGCAACCC
GAGTTGGATAGCTTCAAAGAGGAATTGGATAAATACTTTAAGAATCATACTTCACCCGATGTTGATCTCG
GGGACATATCAGGAATAAATGCAAGTGTCGTCAACATTCAGAAAGAGATTGATCGCCTTAATGAGGTCGC
CAAGAACTTGAATGAATCTTTGATCGACTTGCAAGAACTGGGCAAATACGAACAATATATTAAATGGCCC
TGGTACATTTGGTTGGGCTTTATCGCCGGACTTATAGCTATCGTTATGGTCACAATTATGTTGTGCTGTA
TGACTAGCTGTTGTTCCTGCTTGAAAGGATGTTGCAGTTGCGGATCTTGTTGTAAATAAAGGATCCTCTA
GAAGTTGTCTCCTCCTGCACTGACTGACTGATACAATCGATTTCTGGATCCGCAGGCCTAATCAACCTCT
GGATTACAAAATTTGTGAAAGATTGACTGGTATTCTTAACTATGTTGCTCCTTTTACGCTATGTGGATAC
GCTGCTTTAATGCCTTTGTATCATGCTATTGCTTCCCGTATGGCTTTCATTTTCTCCTCCTTGTATAAAT
CCTGGTTGCTGTCTCTTTATGAGGAGTTGTGGCCCGTTGTCAGGCAACGTGGCGTGGTGTGCACTGTGTT
TGCTGACGCAACCCCCACTGGTTGGGGCATTGCCACCACCTGTCAGCTCCTTTCCGGGACTTTCGCTTTC
CCCCTCCCTATTGCCACGGCGGAACTCATCGCCGCCTGCCTTGCCCGCTGCTGGACAGGGGCTCGGCTGT
TGGGCACTGACAATTCCGTGGTGTTGTCGGGGAAGCTGACGTCCTTTCCATGGCTGCTCGCCTGTGTTGC
CACCTGGATTCTGCGCGGGACGTCCTTCTGCTACGTCCCTTCGGCCCTCAATCCAGCGGACCTTCCTTCC
CGCGGCCTGCTGCCGGCTCTGCGGCCTCTTCCGCGTCTTCGCCTTCGCCCTCAGACGAGTCGGATCTCCC
TTTGGGCCGCCTCCCCGCCTGTCTAGCTTGACTGACTGAGATACAGCGTACCTTCAGCTCACAGACATGA
TAAGATACATTGATGAGTTTGGACAAACCACAACTAGAATGCAGTGAAAAAAATGCTTTATTTGTGAAAT
TTGTGATGCTATTGCTTTATTTGTAACCATTATAAGCTGCAATAAACAAGTTAACAACAACAATTGCATT
CATTTTATGTTTCAGGTTCAGGGGGAGGTGTGGGAGGTTTTTTAAAGCAAGTAAAACCTCTACAAATGTG
GTATTGGCCCATCTCTATCGGTATCGTAGCATAACCCCTTGGGGCCTCTAAACGGGTCTTGAGGGGTTTT
TTGTGCCCCTCGGGCCGGATTGCTATCTACCGGCATTGGCGCAGAAAAAAATGCCTGATGCGACGCTGCG
CGTCTTATACTCCCACATATGCCAGATTCAGCAACGGATACGGCTTCCCCAACTTGCCCACTTCCATACG
TGTCCTCCTTACCAGAAATTTATCCTTAAGGTCGTCAGCTATCCTGCAGGCGATCTCTCGATTTCGATCA
AGACATTCCTTTAATGGTCTTTTCTGGACACCACTAGGGGTCAGAAGTAGTTCATCAAACTTTCTTCCCT
CCCTAATCTCATTGGTTACCTTGGGCTATCGAAACTTAATTAAGCGATCTGCATCTCAATTAGTCAGCAA
CCATAGTCCCGCCCCTAACTCCGCCCATCCCGCCCCTAACTCCGCCCAGTTCCGCCCATTCTCCGCCCCA
TCGCTGACTAATTTTTTTTATTTATGCAGAGGCCGAGGCCGCCTCGGCCTCTGAGCTATTCCAGAAGTAG
TGAGGAGGCTTTTTTGGAGGCCTAGGCTTTTGCAAAGGAGGTAGCCAACATGATTGAACAAGATGGATTG
CACGCAGGTTCTCCCGCCGCTTGGGTGGAGAGGCTATTCGGCTATGACTGGGCACAACAGACAATCGGCT
GCTCTGATGCCGCCGTGTTCCGGCTGTCAGCGCAGGGGCGCCCGGTTCTTTTTGTCAAGACCGACCTGTC
CGGTGCCCTGAATGAACTCCAGGACGAGGCAGCGCGGCTATCGTGGCTGGCCACGACGGGCGTTCCTTGC
GCAGCTGTGCTCGACGTTGTCACTGAAGCGGGAAGGGACTGGCTGCTATTGGGCGAAGTGCCGGGGCAGG
ATCTCCTGTCATCTCACCTTGCTCCTGCCGAGAAAGTATCCATCATGGCTGATGCAATGCGGCGGCTGCA
TACGCTTGATCCGGCTACCTGCCCATTCGACCACCAAGCGAAACATCGCATCGAGCGAGCACGTACTCGG
ATGGAAGCCGGTCTTGTCGATCAGGATGATCTGGACGAAGAGCATCAGGGGCTCGCGCCAGCCGAACTGT
TCGCCAGGCTCAAGGCGCGGATGCCCGACGGCGAGGATCTCGTCGTGACCCACGGCGATGCCTGCTTGCC
GAATATCATGGTGGAAAATGGCCGCTTTTCTGGATTCATCGACTGTGGCCGGCTGGGTGTGGCGGACCGC
TATCAGGACATAGCGTTGGCTACCCGTGATATTGCTGAAGAGCTTGGCGGCGAATGGGCTGACCGCTTCC
TCGTGCTTTACGGTATCGCCGCTCCCGATTCGCAGCGCATCGCCTTCTATCGCCTTCTTGACGAGTTCTT
CTAGTATGTAAGCCCTGTGCCTTCTAGTTGCCAGCCATCTGTTGTTTGCCCCTCCCCCGTGCCTTCCTTG
ACCCTGGAAGGTGCCACTCCCACTGTCCTTTCCTAATAAAATGAGGAAATTGCATCGCATTGTCTGAGTA
GGTGTCATTCTATTCTGGGGGGTGGGGTGGGGCAGGACAGCAAGGGGGAGGATTGGGAAGACAATAGCAG
GCATGCTGGGGATGCGGTGGGCTCTATGGTTAATTAACCAGTCAAGTCAGCTACTTGGCGAGATCGACTT
GTCTGGGTTTCGACTACGCTCAGAATTGCGTCAGTCAAGTTCGATCTGGTCCTTGCTATTGCACCCGTTC
TCCGATTACGAGTTTCATTTAAATCATGTGAGCAAAAGGCCAGCAAAAGGCCAGGAACCGTAAAAAGGCC
GCGTTGCTGGCGTTTTTCCATAGGCTCCGCCCCCCTGACGAGCATCACAAAAATCGACGCTCAAGTCAGA
GGTGGCGAAACCCGACAGGACTATAAAGATACCAGGCGTTTCCCCCTGGAAGCTCCCTCGTGCGCTCTCC
TGTTCCGACCCTGCCGCTTACCGGATACCTGTCCGCCTTTCTCCCTTCGGGAAGCGTGGCGCTTTCTCAT
AGCTCACGCTGTAGGTATCTCAGTTCGGTGTAGGTCGTTCGCTCCAAGCTGGGCTGTGTGCACGAACCCC
CCGTTCAGCCCGACCGCTGCGCCTTATCCGGTAACTATCGTCTTGAGTCCAACCCGGTAAGACACGACTT
ATCGCCACTGGCAGCAGCCACTGGTAACAGGATTAGCAGAGCGAGGTATGTAGGCGGTGCTACAGAGTTC
TTGAAGTGGTGGCCTAACTACGGCTACACTAGAAGAACAGTATTTGGTATCTGCGCTCTGCTGAAGCCAG
TTACCTTCGGAAAAAGAGTTGGTAGCTCTTGATCCGGCAAACAAACCACCGCTGGTAGCGGTGGTTTTTT
TGTTTGCAAGCAGCAGATTACGCGCAGAAAAAAAGGATCTCAAGAAGATCCTTTGATCTTTTCTACGGGG
TCTGACGCTCAGTGGAACGAAAACTCACGTTAAGGGATTTTGGTCATGAGATTATCAAAAAGGATCTTCA
CCTAGATCCTTTTAAATTAAAAATGAAGTTTTAAATCAATCTAAAGTATATATGAGTAAACTTGGTCTGA
CAGTTACCAATGCTTAATCAGTGAGGCACCTATCTCAGCGATCTGTCTATTTCGTTCATCCATAGTTGCA
TTTAAATTTCCGAACTCTCCAAGGCCCTCGTCGGAAAATCTTCAAACCTTTCGTCCGATCCATCTTGCAG
GCTACCTCTCGAACGAACTATCGCAAGTCTCTTGGCCGGCCTTGCGCCTTGGCTATTGCTTGGCAGCGCC
TATCGCCAGGTATTACTCCAATCCCGAATATCCGAGATCGGGATCACCCGAGAGAAGTTCAACCTACATC
CTCAATCCCGATCTATCCGAGATCCGAGGAATATCGAAATCGGGGCGCGCCTGGTGTACCGAGAACGATC
CTCTCAGTGCGAGTCTCGACGATCCATATCGTTGCTTGGCAGTCAGCCAGTCGGAATCCAGCTTGGGACC
CAGGAAGTCCAATCGTCAGATATTGTACTCAAGCCTGGTCACGGCAGCGTACCGATCTGTTTAAACCTAG
ATATTGATAGTCTGATCGGTCAACGTATAATCGAGTCCTAGCTTTTGCAAACATCTATCAAGAGACAGGA
TCAGCAGGAGGCTTTCGCATGAGTATTCAACATTTCCGTGTCGCCCTTATTCCCTTTTTTGCGGCATTTT
GCCTTCCTGTTTTTGCTCACCCAGAAACGCTGGTGAAAGTAAAAGATGCTGAAGATCAGTTGGGTGCGCG
AGTGGGTTACATCGAACTGGATCTCAACAGCGGTAAGATCCTTGAGAGTTTTCGCCCCGAAGAACGCTTT
CCAATGATGAGCACTTTTAAAGTTCTGCTATGTGGCGCGGTATTATCCCGTATTGACGCCGGGCAAGAGC
AACTCGGTCGCCGCATACACTATTCTCAGAATGACTTGGTTGAGTATTCACCAGTCACAGAAAAGCATCT
TACGGATGGCATGACAGTAAGAGAATTATGCAGTGCTGCCATAACCATGAGTGATAACACTGCGGCCAAC
TTACTTCTGACAACGATTGGAGGACCGAAGGAGCTAACCGCTTTTTTGCACAACATGGGGGATCATGTAA
CTCGCCTTGATCGTTGGGAACCGGAGCTGAATGAAGCCATACCAAACGACGAGCGTGACACCACGATGCC
TGTAGCAATGGCAACAACCTTGCGTAAACTATTAACTGGCGAACTACTTACTCTAGCTTCCCGGCAACAG
TTGATAGACTGGATGGAGGCGGATAAAGTTGCAGGACCACTTCTGCGCTCGGCCCTTCCGGCTGGCTGGT
TTATTGCTGATAAATCTGGAGCCGGTGAGCGTGGGTCTCGCGGTATCATTGCAGCACTGGGGCCAGATGG
TAAGCCCTCCCGTATCGTAGTTATCTACACGACGGGGAGTCAGGCAACTATGGATGAACGAAATAGACAG
ATCGCTGAGATAGGTGCCTCACTGATTAAGCATTGGTAACCGATTCTAGGTGCATTGGCGCAGAAAAAAA
TGCCTGATGCGACGCTGCGCGTCTTATACTCCCACATATGCCAGATTCAGCAACGGATACGGCTTCCCCA
ACTTGCCCACTTCCATACGTGTCCTCCTTACCAGAAATTTATCCTTAAGATCCCGAATCGTTTAAACTCG
ACTCTGGCTCTATCGAATCTCCGTCGTTTCGAGCTTACGCGAACAGCCGTGGCGCTCATTTGCTCGTCGG
GCATCGAATCTCGTCAGCTATCGTCAGCTTACCTTTTTGGCAGCGATCGCGGCTCCCGACATCTTGGACC
ATTAGCTCCACAGGTATCTTCTTCCCTCTAGTGGTCATAACAGCAGCTTCAGCTACCTCTCAATTCAAAA
AACCCCTCAAGACCCGTTTAGAGGCCCCAAGGGGTTATGCTATCAATCGTTGCGTTACACACACAAAAAA
CCAACACACATCCATCTTCGATGGATAGCGATTTTATTATCTAACTGCTGATCGAGTGTAGCCAGATCTA
GTAATCAATTACGGGGTCATTAGTTCATAGCCCATATATGGAGTTCCGCGTTACATAACTTACGGTAAAT
GGCCCGCCTGGCTGACCGCCCAACGACCCCCGCCCATTGACGTCAATAATGACGTATGTTCCCATAGTAA
CGCCAATAGGGACTTTCCATTGACGTCAATGGGTGGAGTATTTACGGTAAACTGCCCACTTGGCAGTACA
TCAAGTGTATCATATGCCAAGTACGCCCCCTATTGACGTCAATGACGGTAAATGGCCCGCCTGGCATTAT
GCCCAGTACATGACCTTATGGGACTTTCCTACTTGGCAGTACATCTACGTATTAGTCATCGCTATTACCA
TGCTGATGCGGTTTTGGCAGTACATCAATGGGCGTGGATAGCGGTTTGACTCACGGGGATTTCCAAGTCT
CCACCCCATTGACGTCAATGGGAGTTTGTTTTGGCACCAAAATCAACGGGACTTTCCAAAATGTCGTAAC
AACTCCGCCCCATTGACGCAAATGGGCGGTAGGCGTGTACGGTGGGAGGTCTATATAAGCAGAGCTGGTT
TAGTGAACCGTCAGATCGCCTGGAGACGCCATCCACGCTGTTTTGACCTCCATAGAAGACACCGGGACCG
ATCCAGCCTCCCCTCGAAGCTTACATGTGGTACCGAGCTCGGATCCTGAGAACTTCAGGGTGAGTCTATG
GGACCCTTGATGTTTTCTTTCCCCTTCTTTTCTATGGTTAAGTTCATGTCATAGGAAGGGGAGAAGTAAC
AGGGTACACATATTGACCAAATCAGGGTAATTTTGCATTTGTAATTTTAAAAAATGCTTTCTTCTTTTAA
TATACTTTTTTGTTTATCTTATTTCTAATACTTTCCCTAATCTCTTTCTTTCAGGGCAATAATGATACAA
TGTATCATGCCTCTTTGCACCATTCTAAAGAATAACAGTGATAATTTCTGGGTTAAGGCAATAGCAATAT
TTCTGCATATAAATATTTCTGCATATAAATTGTAACTGATGTAAGAGGTTTCATATTGCTAATAGCAGCT
ACAATCCAGCTACCATTCTGCTTTTATTTTATGGTTGGGATAAGGCTGGATTATTCTGAGTCCAAGCTAG
GCCCTTTTGCTAATCATGTTCATACCTCTTATCTTCCTCCCACAGCTCCTGGGCAACGTGCTGGTCTGTG
TGCTGGCCCATCACTTTGGCAAAGGCGGCCGC
